Addgene plasmid #56232: mIFP-MyosinIIC-N-18
Purpose: Localization: Cytoskeleton, Excitation: 683, Emission: 704
Depositing lab: Michael Davidson. Depositing organization: Florida State University, Tallahassee. Publication: A naturally monomeric infrared fluorescent protein for protein labeling in vivo. Yu D, Baird MA, Allen JR, Howe ES, Klassen MP, Reade A, Makhijani K, Song Y, Liu S, Murthy Z, Zhang SQ, Weiner OD, Kornberg TB, Jan YN, Davidson MW, Shu X. Nat Methods. 2015 Aug;12(8):763-765. doi: 10.1038/nmeth.3447. Epub 2015 Jun 22. PubMed 26098020.
Backbone
  Vector backbone: mIFP-N1
  Backbone size w/o insert (bp): 4750
  Vector type: Mammalian Expression
  Selectable markers: Neomycin (select with G418)
Growth in bacteria
  Bacterial resistance: Kanamycin, 50 μg/mL
  Growth temperature: 37°C
  Growth strain: DH5alpha
  Copy number: High Copy
Gene/Insert
  Gene/Insert name: MyosinIIC (alt name: NM_001271540)
  Species: M. musculus (mouse)
  Promoter: CMV
  Tag / fusion protein: mIFP (C terminal on backbone)
  Cloning method: Unknown
  Sequencing primers: 5′ CMV-F; 3′ SV40pA-R
Terms and licenses: Academic/Nonprofit Terms; Industry Terms
Depositor comments: . Excitation = 683; Emission = 704
How to cite: mIFP-MyosinIIC-N-18 was a gift from Michael Davidson (Addgene plasmid # 56232 ; http://n2t.net/addgene:56232 ; RRID:Addgene_56232)
