[The description below was written by a language model from this plasmid's Addgene catalogue record and pLannotate feature annotations shown in this document.]
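Description:
mIFP-MyosinIIC-N-18 is a mammalian expression plasmid built on the mIFP-N1 backbone. It encodes mouse non-muscle myosin IIC heavy chain (Myh14) fused at its C terminus to the monomeric infrared fluorescent protein mIFP. The sequenced plasmid is about 11 kb. The human CMV immediate-early enhancer and promoter drive the roughly 6 kb Myh14 coding sequence, which is followed after a short gap by the mIFP coding sequence. That gap is presumably the linker, and the "18" in the name probably refers to its length, although the record does not explain the name. The SV40 polyadenylation signal terminates the transcript. The small "large T antigen" fragment annotated just upstream of it is most likely a sequence match within the SV40-derived terminator region rather than a functional element.

The plasmid is propagated in E. coli from a high-copy ColE1/pUC-type origin under kanamycin selection. The same NeoR/KanR (aph(3')-II) gene serves both hosts. A bacterial bla-type promoter expresses it in E. coli, and the SV40 enhancer/early promoter, paired with an HSV TK polyadenylation signal, expresses it in mammalian cells for G418 selection of stable transfectants. A short ble fragment downstream of the marker appears to be a remnant of the Tn5 region. An f1 origin is also present, which permits single-stranded DNA production.

The construct serves as a cytoskeletal localization marker for imaging myosin IIC in cells in the near-infrared, with excitation at 683 nm and emission at 704 nm. mIFP is derived from a Bradyrhizobium bacteriophytochrome and needs the cofactor biliverdin to fluoresce. Its far-red spectrum and monomeric nature suit it to fusion tagging alongside visible-range fluorescent proteins.
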