Features (pLannotate 1.2.2; 13 found; start..end, strand, type, name):
     49..406     +  promoter       SV40 promoter: SV40 enhancer and early promoter
    441..1235    +  CDS            NeoR/KanR: aminoglycoside phosphotransferase from Tn5; aph(3')-II (or nptII); confers resistance to neomycin, kanamycin, and G418 (Geneticin®)
   1256..1408    +  CDS            ble (fragment): BLE_KLEPN - Experimental evidence at protein level: Swiss-Prot protein existence level 1. Binding protein with a strong affinity to the bleomycin family of antibiotics. Binds to CL990; an antimitotic-antibiotic compound. From Klebsiella pneumoniae.
   1467..1514    +  polyA_signal   HSV TK poly(A) signal: herpes simplex virus thymidine kinase polyadenylation signal (Cole and Stacy, 1985)
   1843..2431    +  rep_origin     ori: high-copy-number ColE1/pMB1/pBR322/pUC origin of replication
   2606..2909    +  enhancer       CMV enhancer: human cytomegalovirus immediate early enhancer
   2910..3113    +  promoter       CMV promoter: human cytomegalovirus (CMV) immediate early promoter
   3151..9105    +  CDS            Myh14: MYH14_MOUSE - Experimental evidence at protein level: Swiss-Prot protein existence level 1. Cellular myosin that appears to play a role in cytokinesis, cell shape, and specialized functions such as secretion and capping. From Mus musculus (Mouse).
   9205..10164   +  CDS            mIFP: mIFP is a basic (constitutively fluorescent) near ir fluorescent protein published in 2015, derived from Bradyrhizobium sp.. It has very low acid sensitivity. It requires the cofactor biliverdin for fluorescence.
  10183..10266   +  CDS            large T antigen (fragment): large T antigen from SV40 (simian virus 40)
  10289..10410   +  polyA_signal   SV40 poly(A) signal: SV40 polyadenylation signal
  10444..10872   -  rep_origin     f1 ori (sequence partly withheld): f1 bacteriophage origin of replication; arrow indicates direction of (+) strand synthesis
  10899..47      +  promoter       AmpR promoter (across the origin): bla
>Addgene plasmid #56232 | mIFP-MyosinIIC-N-18 | addgene full sequence | sequence record 189267 | Addgene NGS Result
GACAATAACCCTGATAAATGCTTCAATAATATTGAAAAAGGAAGAGTCCTGAGGCGGAAAGAACCAGCTG
TGGAATGTGTGTCAGTTAGGGTGTGGAAAGTCCCCAGGCTCCCCAGCAGGCAGAAGTATGCAAAGCATGC
ATCTCAATTAGTCAGCAACCAGGTGTGGAAAGTCCCCAGGCTCCCCAGCAGGCAGAAGTATGCAAAGCAT
GCATCTCAATTAGTCAGCAACCATAGTCCCGCCCCTAACTCCGCCCATCCCGCCCCTAACTCCGCCCAGT
TCCGCCCATTCTCCGCCCCATGGCTGACTAATTTTTTTTATTTATGCAGAGGCCGAGGCCGCCTCGGCCT
CTGAGCTATTCCAGAAGTAGTGAGGAGGCTTTTTTGGAGGCCTAGGCTTTTGCAAAGATCGATCAAGAGA
CAGGATGAGGATCGTTTCGCATGATTGAACAAGATGGATTGCACGCAGGTTCTCCGGCCGCTTGGGTGGA
GAGGCTATTCGGCTATGACTGGGCACAACAGACAATCGGCTGCTCTGATGCCGCCGTGTTCCGGCTGTCA
GCGCAGGGGCGCCCGGTTCTTTTTGTCAAGACCGACCTGTCCGGTGCCCTGAATGAACTGCAAGACGAGG
CAGCGCGGCTATCGTGGCTGGCCACGACGGGCGTTCCTTGCGCAGCTGTGCTCGACGTTGTCACTGAAGC
GGGAAGGGACTGGCTGCTATTGGGCGAAGTGCCGGGGCAGGATCTCCTGTCATCTCACCTTGCTCCTGCC
GAGAAAGTATCCATCATGGCTGATGCAATGCGGCGGCTGCATACGCTTGATCCGGCTACCTGCCCATTCG
ACCACCAAGCGAAACATCGCATCGAGCGAGCACGTACTCGGATGGAAGCCGGTCTTGTCGATCAGGATGA
TCTGGACGAAGAGCATCAGGGGCTCGCGCCAGCCGAACTGTTCGCCAGGCTCAAGGCGAGCATGCCCGAC
GGCGAGGATCTCGTCGTGACCCATGGCGATGCCTGCTTGCCGAATATCATGGTGGAAAATGGCCGCTTTT
CTGGATTCATCGACTGTGGCCGGCTGGGTGTGGCGGACCGCTATCAGGACATAGCGTTGGCTACCCGTGA
TATTGCTGAAGAGCTTGGCGGCGAATGGGCTGACCGCTTCCTCGTGCTTTACGGTATCGCCGCTCCCGAT
TCGCAGCGCATCGCCTTCTATCGCCTTCTTGACGAGTTCTTCTGAGCGGGACTCTGGGGTTCGAAATGAC
CGACCAAGCGACGCCCAACCTGCCATCACGAGATTTCGATTCCACCGCCGCCTTCTATGAAAGGTTGGGC
TTCGGAATCGTTTTCCGGGACGCCGGCTGGATGATCCTCCAGCGCGGGGATCTCATGCTGGAGTTCTTCG
CCCACCCTAGGGGGAGGCTAACTGAAACACGGAAGGAGACAATACCGGAAGGAACCCGCGCTATGACGGC
AATAAAAAGACAGAATAAAACGCACGGTGTTGGGTCGTTTGTTCATAAACGCGGGGTTCGGTCCCAGGGC
TGGCACTCTGTCGATACCCCACCGAGACCCCATTGGGGCCAATACGCCCGCGTTTCTTCCTTTTCCCCAC
CCCACCCCCCAAGTTCGGGTGAAGGCCCAGGGCTCGCAGCCAACGTCGGGGCGGCAGGCCCTGCCATAGC
CTCAGGTTACTCATATATACTTTAGATTGATTTAAAACTTCATTTTTAATTTAAAAGGATCTAGGTGAAG
ATCCTTTTTGATAATCTCATGACCAAAATCCCTTAACGTGAGTTTTCGTTCCACTGAGCGTCAGACCCCG
TAGAAAAGATCAAAGGATCTTCTTGAGATCCTTTTTTTCTGCGCGTAATCTGCTGCTTGCAAACAAAAAA
ACCACCGCTACCAGCGGTGGTTTGTTTGCCGGATCAAGAGCTACCAACTCTTTTTCCGAAGGTAACTGGC
TTCAGCAGAGCGCAGATACCAAATACTGTTCTTCTAGTGTAGCCGTAGTTAGGCCACCACTTCAAGAACT
CTGTAGCACCGCCTACATACCTCGCTCTGCTAATCCTGTTACCAGTGGCTGCTGCCAGTGGCGATAAGTC
GTGTCTTACCGGGTTGGACTCAAGACGATAGTTACCGGATAAGGCGCAGCGGTCGGGCTGAACGGGGGGT
TCGTGCACACAGCCCAGCTTGGAGCGAACGACCTACACCGAACTGAGATACCTACAGCGTGAGCTATGAG
AAAGCGCCACGCTTCCCGAAGGGAGAAAGGCGGACAGGTATCCGGTAAGCGGCAGGGTCGGAACAGGAGA
GCGCACGAGGGAGCTTCCAGGGGGAAACGCCTGGTATCTTTATAGTCCTGTCGGGTTTCGCCACCTCTGA
CTTGAGCGTCGATTTTTGTGATGCTCGTCAGGGGGGCGGAGCCTATGGAAAAACGCCAGCAACGCGGCCT
TTTTACGGTTCCTGGCCTTTTGCTGGCCTTTTGCTCACATGTTCTTTCCTGCGTTATCCCCTGATTCTGT
GGATAACCGTATTACCGCCATGCATTAGTTATTAATAGTAATCAATTACGGGGTCATTAGTTCATAGCCC
ATATATGGAGTTCCGCGTTACATAACTTACGGTAAATGGCCCGCCTGGCTGACCGCCCAACGACCCCCGC
CCATTGACGTCAATAATGACGTATGTTCCCATAGTAACGCCAATAGGGACTTTCCATTGACGTCAATGGG
TGGAGTATTTACGGTAAACTGCCCACTTGGCAGTACATCAAGTGTATCATATGCCAAGTACGCCCCCTAT
TGACGTCAATGACGGTAAATGGCCCGCCTGGCATTATGCCCAGTACATGACCTTATGGGACTTTCCTACT
TGGCAGTACATCTACGTATTAGTCATCGCTATTACCATGGTGATGCGGTTTTGGCAGTACATCAATGGGC
GTGGATAGCGGTTTGACTCACGGGGATTTCCAAGTCTCCACCCCATTGACGTCAATGGGAGTTTGTTTTG
GCACCAAAATCAACGGGACTTTCCAAAATGTCGTAACAACTCCGCCCCATTGACGCAAATGGGCGGTAGG
CGTGTACGGTGGGAGGTCTATATAAGCAGAGCTGGTTTAGTGAACCGTCAGATCCGCTAGCACCGCCACC
ATGGCTGCAGTGACCATGTCCGTGTCTGGGAGGAAGGTAGCCTCCAGGCCAGGCCCGGTGCCTGAGGCAG
CCCAATCGTTCCTCTACGCGCCCCGGACGCCAAATGTAGGTGGCCCTGGAGGGCCACAGGTGGAGTGGAC
AGCCCGGCGCATGGTGTGGGTGCCCTCGGAACTGCATGGGTTCGAGGCAGCAGCCCTGCGGGATGAAGGG
GAGGAGGAGGCAGAAGTGGAGCTGGCGGAGAGTGGGCGCCGCCTGCGGCTGCCCAGGGACCAGATCCAGC
GCATGAACCCACCCAAGTTCAGCAAGGCAGAAGATATGGCTGAGCTCACCTGCCTCAACGAGGCCTCGGT
CCTGCACAACCTGCGAGAACGCTACTACTCCGGGCTCATTTATACCTACTCTGGCCTCTTCTGTGTGGTC
ATTAACCCATACAAGCAGCTGCCCATCTACACGGAGGCCATTGTTGAAATGTACCGGGGCAAGAAGCGCC
ATGAGGTGCCACCTCACGTGTATGCTGTGACGGAGGGCGCGTACCGCAGCATGCTTCAGGATCGTGAGGA
TCAATCCATTCTCTGCACGGGAGAGTCTGGCGCTGGGAAGACGGAGAACACCAAGAAGGTCATCCAGTAC
CTGGCCCATGTGGCATCATCTCCAAAGGGCAGGAAGGAGCCTGGTGTCCCTGCCTCCGTCAGCACCATGT
CTTATGGGGAGCTAGAGCGTCAGCTTCTTCAAGCCAACCCCATCCTAGAGGCCTTTGGCAATGCCAAGAC
AGTGAAGAACGACAACTCTTCCCGATTTGGCAAATTCATCCGCATCAACTTTGATATTGCTGGCTACATC
GTGGGAGCAAACATCGAGACCTATCTGTTGGAGAAGTCCCGGGCCATCAGACAGGCCAAGGATGAATGCA
GCTTCCATATCTTCTACCAGCTGCTAGGGGGCGCTGGGGAGCAGCTAAAAGCTGACCTCCTTCTGGAGCC
CTGTTCCCATTATCGCTTCCTGACCAATGGGCCCTCATCGTCCCCGGGCCAGGAGCGTGAGTTATTCCAG
GAGACCCTGGAGTCCCTGCGTGTGCTGGGCCTCCTCCCAGAAGAGATCACTGCCATGCTGCGCACTGTCT
CTGCTGTCCTCCAGTTTGGCAACATTGTCCTGAAGAAAGAGCGCAATACGGACCAAGCCACCATGCCTGA
CAACACAGCTGCCCAGAAGCTTTGCCGCCTCTTGGGACTCGGAGTGACCGACTTCTCCAGAGCCCTTCTC
ACACCCCGCATCAAAGTGGGCCGAGATTATGTTCAGAAAGCACAAACCAAGGAGCAGGCTGACTTTGCGC
TGGAGGCTCTGGCCAAAGCTACCTATGAGCGCCTGTTCCGCTGGCTGGTTCTGCGGCTCAACCGTGCCCT
GGACAGAAGCCCGCGGCAGGGTGCCTCCTTCCTGGGCATCCTGGACATCGCGGGCTTTGAGATCTTCCAG
CTGAACTCCTTCGAGCAGCTGTGCATCAACTACACCAACGAGAAGCTACAGCAGCTATTCAACCACACCA
TGTTCGTGCTGGAGCAGGAGGAGTACCAGCGAGAGGGCATCCCCTGGACCTTCCTAGACTTCGGGTTGGA
CCTGCAACCTTGCATCGACCTCATTGAGCGTCCGGCCAACCCTCCAGGTCTCCTGGCCCTGCTGGACGAG
GAGTGCTGGTTCCCCAAGGCCACGGACAAGTCTTTTGTGGAGAAGGTCGCCCAGGAGCAGGGCAGCCACC
CCAAATTCCAGCGCCCCAGGAACCTGCGAGATCAGGCCGACTTCAGCGTCCTGCACTACGCCGGCAAGGT
TGACTACAAAGCCAGTGAGTGGCTGATGAAGAACATGGACCCACTGAATGACAATGTGGCCGCCTTGCTT
CACCAGAGCACGGATCGTCTCACAGCTGAGATCTGGAAGGATGTGGAGGGCATCGTGGGGCTGGAGCAAG
TAAGCAGCCTTGGAGATGGCCCACCGGGAGGCCGCCCCCGCCGTGGAATGTTTCGGACTGTGGGGCAGCT
CTACAAAGAATCCCTGAGCCGCCTCATGGCCACGCTCAGCAACACCAACCCTAGTTTTGTCCGCTGCATC
GTTCCCAATCATGAGAAGAGGGCTGGAAAGCTGGAGCCGCGCCTGGTGCTGGACCAACTCCGTTGTAACG
GGGTCCTCGAGGGTATACGCATCTGTCGCCAAGGCTTCCCCAACCGCATCCTCTTCCAGGAGTTCCGACA
GCGCTATGAAATCCTCACCCCGAACGCTATTCCCAAGGGCTTCATGGACGGCAAACAGGCCTGTGAGAAG
ATGATCCAGGCCCTGGAGCTAGACCCCAACCTGTACCGTGTTGGCCAAAGCAAGATCTTCTTCCGGGCAG
GGGTCCTGGCCCAGCTGGAGGAGGAGCGGGACCTGAAAGTCACCGACATCATAGTGTCTTTCCAGGCAGC
GGCACGGGGCTACCTGGCCCGTAGGGCTTTCCAGAGACGGCAGCAGCAGCAGAGTGCTCTGAGGGTGATG
CAGAGAAACTGTGCTGCCTACCTCAAGCTCAGGAACTGGCAGTGGTGGAGGCTGTTCATCAAGGTGAAGC
CCCTGCTGCAGGTGACACGGCAGGATGAGGTGCTGCAGGCGCGCGCCCAGGAGCTGCAGAAAGTTCAGGA
GCTGCAGCAGCAGAGCGCTCGTGAAGTGGGGGAACTGCAGGGTCGAGTGGCACAGCTAGAGGAGGAGCGC
ACGCGCCTGGCTGAGCAGCTTCGAGCAGAAGCCGAGCTCTGCTCTGAGGCCGAGGAGACGCGGGCGCGAC
TGGCTGCCCGGAAGCAGGAGCTGGAGCTGGTGGTGACAGAGCTGGAGGCACGAGTGGGCGAGGAAGAAGA
GTGCAGCCGGCAGCTGCAGAGTGAGAAGAAGAGGCTGCAGCAGCATATCCAGGAGCTAGAGAGCCACCTG
GAAGCTGAGGAGGGTGCCCGGCAGAAGCTACAGCTGGAGAAGGTGACCACAGAGGCCAAGATGAAGAAAT
TTGAGGAGGACCTGCTGCTCCTGGAGGACCAGAATTCCAAGCTGAGCAAGGAGCGGAGGCTGCTGGAGGA
GCGGCTGGCTGAGTTCTCCTCACAGGCAGCAGAAGAGGAAGAGAAAGTCAAAAGTCTCAACAAGCTGAGG
CTCAAATATGAAGCCACAATCTCAGACATGGAAGACCGGCTGAAGAAGGAGGAGAAGGGACGCCAGGAAC
TAGAGAAGCTGAAGCGACGGCTGGACGGGGAGAGCTCAGAGCTTCAGGAGCAGATGGTGGAGCAGAAGCA
GAGGGCAGAGGAACTGCTCGCACAGCTGGGCCGCAAGGAGGATGAGCTGCAGGCCGCCCTGCTCAGGGCA
GAGGAAGAGGGTGGTGCCCGTGCCCAGTTGCTCAAGTCCCTGCGAGAGGCACAGGCTGGCCTTGCTGAGG
CTCAGGAGGACCTGGAAGCTGAGCGGGTAGCCAGGGCCAAGGCGGAGAAGCAGCGCCGGGACCTGGGCGA
GGAGTTGGAGGCCCTACGTGGGGAGCTCGAGGACACTCTGGATTCCACCAACGCCCAGCAGGAGCTGCGG
TCCAAGAGGGAGCAGGAGGTGACAGAGCTGAAGAAAGCATTGGAAGAGGAGTCCCGTGCCCATGAGGTGT
CCATGCAGGAGCTGAGACAGAGGCATAGCCAGGCACTGGTGGAGATGGCCGAGCAGTTGGAGCAAGCCCG
GAGGGGCAAAGGTGTGTGGGAGAAGACTCGGCTATCCCTGGAGGCTGAGGTGTCCGAGCTGAAGGCCGAG
CTGAGCAGCCTGCAGACCTCGAGACAGGAGGGTGAGCAGAAGAGGCGCCGCCTGGAGTCCCAGCTACAGG
AGGTCCAGGGCCGATCCAGTGATTCGGAGCGGGCTCGGTCTGAGGCTGCTGAGAAGCTGCAGAGAGCCCA
GGCGGAACTTGAGAGCGTGTCCACAGCCCTGAGTGAGGCGGAGTCCAAAGCCATCAGGCTGGGCAAGGAG
CTGAGCAGTGCAGAGTCCCAGCTGCATGACACCCAGGAACTGCTTCAGGAGGAGACCAGGGCAAAGCTGG
CCTTGGGGTCCCGTGTGCGTGCCCTAGAGGCCGAGGCGGCGGGGCTTCGGGAGCAGATGGAAGAGGAGGT
GGTTGCCAGGGAACGGGCTGGCCGGGAGCTGCAGAGCACGCAGGCCCAGCTCTCTGAATGGCGGCGCCGC
CAGGAAGAAGAGGCTGCGGTGCTGGAGGCTGGGGAGGAGGCTCGGCGCCGTGCAGCCCGGGAGGCAGAGA
CCCTGACCCAGCGCCTGGCAGAAAAGACTGAGGCTGTAGAACGACTGGAGCGAGCCCGGCGCCGACTGCA
GCAGGAGTTGGACGATGCCACTGTGGATCTGGGGCAGCAGAAGCAGCTCCTGAGCACACTGGAGAAGAAG
CAGCGGAAATTTGACCAGCTCCTGGCAGAGGAGAAGGCTGCAGTTCTACGGGCTGTGGAAGACCGTGAAC
GGATAGAGGCCGAAGGCCGGGAGCGAGAGGCCCGGGCCCTGTCGCTGACCCGGGCCCTGGAAGAGGAGCA
GGAGGCCCGGGAGGAGCTGGAGAGGCAGAACCGTGCTCTGAGGGCTGAGCTGGAAGCACTGCTGAGCAGC
AAGGATGACGTGGGCAAGAACGTGCACGAGCTGGAGCGAGCCCGTAAGGCGGCTGAACAGGCAGCCAGTG
ACCTGCGGACACAGGTGACAGAATTGGAGGATGAGCTGACAGCCGCAGAGGATGCCAAGCTGCGCCTGGA
GGTGACTGTGCAGGCTCTGAAGGCTCAACATGAACGCGACCTGCAGGGCCGCGATGATGCCGGTGAGGAG
AGGCGGAGGCAGCTGGCCAAGCAGCTAAGAGACGCAGAGGTAGAGCGCGATGAGGAACGGAAGCAGAGGG
CACTGGCTATGGCTGCCCGCAAGAAGCTGGAGCTGGAACTGGAGGAGTTGAAGGCGCAGACATCTGCTGC
TGGGCAGGGCAAGGAAGAGGCAGTGAAGCAGCTGAAGAAGATGCAGGTCCAGATGAAGGAGCTGTGGCGG
GAGGTAGAGGAGACGCGTAGCTCCCGCGACGAGATGTTTACCCTGAGCAGGGAAAATGAGAAGAAGCTCA
AGGGGCTGGAAGCTGAGGTGCTGCGTCTGCAAGAGGAACTTGCTGCCTCAGACCGAGCCCGGAGGCAGGC
CCAGCAAGACAGAGACGAGATGGCAGAGGAGGTGGCCAGTGGCAATCTTAGCAAGGCAGCCACCCTGGAG
GAAAAACGGCAGCTGGAGGGGCGACTGAGCCAGTTGGAAGAGGAGCTGGAGGAAGAACAGAACAACTCGG
AGCTGCTCAAGGACCATTACCGAAAGCTAGTGCTACAGGTCGAGTCCCTCACCACAGAACTGTCTGCCGA
ACGAAGTTTCTCAGCCAAGGCCGAGAGTGGACGGCAGCAGCTGGAGCGGCAGATCCAGGAACTGCGGGCC
CGCTTGGGTGAAGAGGATGCTGGAGCCCGAGCCAGGCAGAAAATGCTGATCGCTGCTCTGGAGTCTAAAC
TGGCCCAGGCAGAGGAGCAGCTGGAGCAGGAGAGCAGGGAGCGCATCCTCTCTGGCAAGCTGGTACGCAG
AGCTGAGAAGCGGCTGAAGGAGGTAGTTCTTCAGGTGGATGAAGAGCGCAGGGTGGCTGACCAGGTCCGG
GACCAGCTGGAGAAAAGCAACCTCCGGCTGAAGCAGCTCAAGAGGCAGCTGGAGGAGGCAGAGGAGGAGG
CATCTCGGGCACAGGCTGGTCGGAGGCGGCTGCAGCGGGAGCTGGAGGACGTCACTGAGTCTGCAGAATC
CATGAACCGGGAGGTGACCACGCTGAGGAACAGGCTCCGGCGTGGCCCACTTACATTCACCACACGGACT
GTGCGCCAGGTGTTCCGGCTGGAAGAGGGCGTGGCTTCTGACGAGGAAGAGGCTGAAGGAGCTGAACCTG
GCTCTGCACCAGGCCAGGAGCCGGAGGCTCCGCCCCCTGCCACACCCCAAAGCAGCGGTGGAGCAAGCGC
AGCCAGTGGTAGCGCGGATCCACCGGTCGCCACCATGTCGGTACCGCTGACTACCTCAGCATTCGGCCAC
GCGTTTCTGGCTAACTGTGAACGCGAGCAGATCCACCTGGCGGGCTCCATTCAGCCGCACGGTATCCTGC
TGGCTGTGAAAGAGCCGGACAACGTGGTGATCCAGGCTTCTATTAACGCTGCGGAGTTCCTGAACACCAA
CTCTGTTGTTGGCCGTCCGCTGCGTGACCTGGGCGGCGATCTGCCTTTGCAGATCCTGCCGCACCTGAAC
GGCCCGCTGCACCTGGCTCCGATGACCCTGCGTTGTACCGTGGGTTCTCCGCCGCGTCGTGTGGACTGTA
CCATTCATCGTCCGTCTAACGGCGGCCTGATCGTAGAACTGGAACCAGCAACCAAGACCACTAACATTGC
GCCGGCTCTGGACGGTGCGTTTCATCGTATCACTTCTTCATCCTCCCTGATGGGCCTGTGTGACGAAACC
GCGACTATTATCCGTGAGATTACTGGCTACGACCGTGTGATGGTAGTACGTTTCGATGAAGAGGGTAATG
GCGAAATTCTGTCCGAACGTCGTCGTGCGGACCTGGAAGCGTTCCTGGGTAACCGCTACCCGGCGTCTAC
TATTCCGCAGATCGCTCGTCGCCTGTACGAACATAACCGTGTTCGCCTGCTGGTAGATGTGAACTATACT
CCGGTTCCGCTACAGCCGCGCATCAGCCCGCTGAACGGTCGTGATCTGGATATGTCCCTGTCTTGCCTGC
GCTCTATGTCCCCGATCCACCAGAAATACATGCAGGACATGGGCGTTGGCGCGACCCTGGTTTGCTCTCT
GATGGTGTCTGGTCGTCTGTGGGGTCTGATCGCTTGCCACCACTACGAACCGCGCTTCGTTCCGTTCCAC
ATTCGCGCTGCTGGCGAAGCGCTGGCGGAAACTTGTGCGATCCGCATCGCGACGCTGGAGAGCTTTGCAC
AGTCTCAGTCCAAATGAGCGGCCGCGACTCTAGATCATAATCAGCCATACCACATTTGTAGAGGTTTTAC
TTGCTTTAAAAAACCTCCCACACCTCCCCCTGAACCTGAAACATAAAATGAATGCAATTGTTGTTGTTAA
CTTGTTTATTGCAGCTTATAATGGTTACAAATAAAGCAATAGCATCACAAATTTCACAAATAAAGCATTT
TTTTCACTGCATTCTAGTTGTGGTTTGTCCAAACTCATCAATGTATCTTAAGGCGTAAATTGTAAGCGTT
AATATTTTGTTAAAATTCGCGTTAAATTTTTGTTAAATCAGCTCATTTTTTAACCAATAGGCCGAAATCG
GCAAAATCCCTTATAAATCAAAAGAATAGACCGAGATAGGGT
[37 nt withheld, positions 10543-10579]
AAAGAACGTGGACTCCAACGTCAAAGG
[49 nt withheld, positions 10607-10655]
T
[91 nt withheld, positions 10657-10747]
G
[124 nt withheld, positions 10749-10872]
CAGGTGGCACTTTTCGGGGAAATGTGCGCGGAACCCCTATTTGTTTATTTTTCTAAATACATTCAAATAT
GTATCCGCTCATGA
